Addgene plasmid #148396: pAc5.1B-lambdaN-HA-DmMe31B-QHTKRKKtoAAAAAAA_AC
Purpose: Insect Expression of DmMe31B-QHTKRKKtoAAAAAAA
Depositing lab: Elisa Izaurralde. Depositing organization: Max Planck Institute for Developmental Biology. Publication: miRISC and the CCR4-NOT complex silence mRNA targets independently of 43S ribosomal scanning. Kuzuoglu-Ozturk D, Bhandari D, Huntzinger E, Fauser M, Helms S, Izaurralde E. EMBO J. 2016 Jun 1;35(11):1186-203. doi: 10.15252/embj.201592901. Epub 2016 Mar 23. PubMed 27009120.
Backbone
  Vector backbone: Unknown
  Vector type: Insect Expression
Growth in bacteria
  Bacterial resistance: Ampicillin, 100 μg/mL
  Growth temperature: 37°C
  Growth strain: DH5alpha
  Copy number: Low Copy
Gene/Insert
  Gene/Insert name: DmMe31B-QHTKRKKtoAAAAAAA
  Species: D. melanogaster (fly)
  Mutation: one silent mutation A1101G compared to the sequence given by NCBI: NM_078809.3.
  Entrez Gene: me31B (a.k.a. Dmel_CG4916, CG4916, DDX6, Dhh1p/Me31b, DmRH3, Dmel\CG4916, ME31B, Mat31B, Me31B, Me31b, l(2)k06607, me31b)
  Cloning method: Unknown
Terms and licenses: Academic/Nonprofit Terms; Industry Terms: Not Available to Industry
Depositor comments: Plasmids from this collection were made available to the research community and donated after the lab closed. Please note that the sequence provided by the depositing laboratory may be theoretical/predicted or based on Sanger sequencing results. There may be discrepancies between sequencing results obtained by Addgene and the depositor sequence. If an Addgene verified sequence is not available, please contact before placing your order to request that our lab fully sequence the plasmid.
How to cite: pAc5.1B-lambdaN-HA-DmMe31B-QHTKRKKtoAAAAAAA_AC was a gift from Elisa Izaurralde (Addgene plasmid # 148396 ; http://n2t.net/addgene:148396 ; RRID:Addgene_148396)
