[The description below was written by a language model from this plasmid's Addgene catalogue record and pLannotate feature annotations shown in this document.]
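Description:
pAc5.1B-lambdaN-HA-DmMe31B-QHTKRKKtoAAAAAAA_AC is a 6.8 kb insect expression plasmid. The catalogue lists the backbone as unknown, but the name and features point to a pAc5.1B-type vector. It is propagated in E. coli through a ColE1/pUC-type origin and selected with ampicillin via the β-lactamase gene and its bla promoter. The repository lists it as low copy even though the origin is annotated as a high-copy type. Short annotated fragments of a tetracycline resistance gene and of SV40 large T antigen appear to be non-functional backbone remnants.

Expression is driven by the Drosophila melanogaster actin 5C promoter, a strong constitutive promoter suited to fly cell lines, and terminated by an SV40 polyadenylation signal. The open reading frame begins with a short fragment of the bacteriophage lambda N protein, followed by an HA epitope (annotated as a partial match to a 3xHA tag) and then the coding sequence of Drosophila Me31B. Me31B is the DDX6-family RNA helicase involved in translational repression and mRNA decapping. As the name indicates, the residues QHTKRKK are replaced by seven alanines, and the record also notes one silent change (A1101G) relative to the reference transcript. A vector-derived V5 tag lies downstream of the insert, but the record does not show whether it is translated in frame with Me31B.

The lambdaN peptide binds BoxB RNA hairpins, so fusions of this kind are generally used in tethering assays that recruit a protein to a BoxB-containing reporter mRNA. The HA tag allows detection or immunoprecipitation. The associated study concerns mRNA silencing by miRISC and the CCR4-NOT complex, but the record does not state which function or interaction the alanine substitutions are meant to disrupt.
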