Features (pLannotate 1.2.2; 11 found; start..end, strand, type, name):
     56..2568    +  promoter       Ac5 promoter: Drosophila melanogaster actin 5C promoter
   2588..2653    +  CDS            N (fragment): REGN_LAMBD - Experimental evidence at protein level: Swiss-Prot protein existence level 1. Plays a role as a transcriptional antitermination factor that allows the virus to initiate its lytic phase. Activates expression of the delayed viral early genes by modifying host RNA polymerase (RNAP) into a form that is resistant to termination signals. This antitermination function requires the host NusA protein which serves to stabilize the interaction between antitermination protein N and host RNA polymerase. From Escherichia phage lambda (Bacteriophage lambda).
   2681..2707    +  CDS            3xHA (fragment): three tandem HA epitope tags
   2708..4084    +  CDS            me31B: DDX6_DROME - Experimental evidence at protein level: Swiss-Prot protein existence level 1. ATP-dependent RNA helicase which is a core component of a variety of ribonucleoprotein complexes (RNPs) that play critical roles in translational repression and mRNA decapping during embryogenesis, oogenesis, neurogenesis and neurotransmission (PubMed:11546740, PubMed:16256742, PubMed:17178403, PubMed:18590813, PubMed:21267420, PubMed:21447556, PubMed:28875934, PubMed:28388438, PubMed:17982591, PubMed:31114929). Recruits core components and translational repressors to some RNP complexes, and mediates RNP
   4123..4164    +  CDS            V5 tag: epitope tag from simian virus 5
   4264..4398    -  polyA_signal   SV40 poly(A) signal: SV40 polyadenylation signal
   4421..4505    -  CDS            large T antigen (fragment): large T antigen from SV40 (simian virus 40)
   4506..4976    +  CDS            TcR (fragment): tetracycline efflux protein; tet; confers resistance to tetracycline
   5020..5608    -  rep_origin     ori: high-copy-number ColE1/pMB1/pBR322/pUC origin of replication
   5779..6639    -  CDS            AmpR: β-lactamase; bla; confers resistance to ampicillin, carbenicillin, and related antibiotics
   6640..6744    -  promoter       AmpR promoter: bla
>Addgene plasmid #148396 | pAc5.1B-lambdaN-HA-DmMe31B-QHTKRKKtoAAAAAAA_AC | depositor full sequence | sequence record 290844 | Full Sequence
CTTCAAGGAATTAATTCTATATTCTAAAAACACAAATGATACTTCTAAAAAAAATCATGAATGGCATCAA
CTCTGAATCAAATCTTTGCAGATGCACCTACTTCTCATTTCCACTGTCACATCATTTTTCCAGATCTCGC
TGCCTGTTATGTGGCCCACAAACCAAGACACGTTTTATGGCCATTAAAGCTGGCTGATCGTCGCCAAACA
CCAAATACATATCAATATGTACATTCGAGAAAGAAGCGATCAAAGAAGCGTCTTCGGGCGAGTAGGAGAA
TGCGGAGGAGAAGGAGAACGAGCTGATCTAGTATCTCTCCACAATCCAATGCCAACTGACCAACTGGCCA
TATTCGGAGCAATTTGAAGCCAATTTCCATCGCCTGGCGATCGCTCCATTCTTGGCTATATGTTTTTCAC
CGTTCCCGGGGCCATTTTCAAAGACTCGTCGGTAAGATAAGATTGTGTCACTCGCTGTCTCTCTTCATTT
GTCGAAGAATGCTGAGGAATTTCGCGATGACGTCGGCGAGTATTTTGAAGAATGAGAATAATTTGTATTT
ATACGAAAATCAGTTAGTGGAATTTTCTACAAAAACATGTTATCTATAGATAATTTTGTTGCAAAATATG
TTGACTATGACAAAGATTGTATGTATATACCTTTAATGTATTCTCATTTTCTTATGTATTTATAATGGCA
ATGATGATACTGATGATATTTTAAGATGATGCCAGACCACAGGCTGATTTCTGCGTCTTTTGCCGAACGC
AGTGCATGTGCGGTTGTTGTTTTTTGGAATAGTTTCAATTTTCGGACTGTCCGCTTTGATTTCAGTTTCT
TGGCTTATTCAAAAAGCAAAGTAAAGCCAAAAAAGCGAGATGGCAATACCAAATGCGGCAAAACGGTAGT
GGAAGGAAAGGGGTGCGGGGCAGCGGAAGGAAGGGTGGGGCGGGGCGTGGCGGGGTCTGTGGCTGGGCGC
GACGTCACCGACGTTGGAGCCACTCCTTTGACCATGTGTGCGTGTGTGTATTATTCGTGTCTCGCCACTC
GCCGGTTGTTTTTTTCTTTTTATCTCGCTCTCTCTAGCGCCATCTCGTACGCATGCTCAACGCACCGCAT
GTTGCCGTGTCCTTTATGCGTCATTTTGGCTCGAAATAGGCAATTATTTAAACAAAGATTAGTCAACGAA
AACGCTAAAATAAATAAGTCTACAATATGGTTACTTATTGCCATGTGTGTGCAGCCAACGATAGCAACAA
AAGCAACAACACAGTGGCTTTCCCTCTTTCACTTTTTGTTTGCAAGCGCGTGCGAGCAAGACGGCACGAC
CGGCAAACGCAATTACGCTGACAAAGAGCAGACGAAGTTTTGGCCGAAAAACATCAAGGCGCCTGATACG
AATGCATTTGCAATAACAATTGCGATATTTAATATTGTTTATGAAGCTGTTTGACTTCAAAACACACAAA
AAAAAAAATAAAACAAATTATTTGAAAGAGAATTAGGAATCGGACAGCTTATCGTTACGGGCTAACAGCA
CACCGAGACGAAATAGCTTACCTGACGTCACAGCCTCTGGAAGAACTGCCGCCAAGCAGAGAGAGAGAGA
AAAAGAGGGAGAGCAGCTTAGACCGCATGTGCTTGTGTGTGAGGCGTCTCTCTCTTCGTCTCCTGTTTGC
GCAAACGCATAGACTGCACTGAGAAAATCGATTACCTATTTTTTATGAATGAATATTTGCACTATTACTA
TTCAAAACTATTAAGATAGCAATCACATTCAATAGCCAAATACTATACCACCTGAGCGATGCAACGAAAT
GATCAATTTGAGCAAAAATGCTGCATATTTAGGACGGCATCATTATAGAAATGCTTCTTGCTGTGTACTT
TTCTCTCGTCTGGCAGCTGTTTCGCCGTTATTGTTAAAACCGGCTTAAGTTAGGTGTGTTTTCTACGACT
AGTGATGCCCCTACTAGAAGATGTGTGTTGCACAAATGTCCCTGAATAACCAATTTGAAGTGCAGATAGC
AGTAAACGTAAGCTAATATGAATATTATTTAACTGTAATGTTTTAATATCGCTGGACATTACTAATAAAC
CCACTATAAACACATGTACATATGTATGTTTTGGCATACAATGAGTAGTTGGGGAAAAAATGTGTAAAAG
CACCGTGACCATCACAGCATAAAGATAACCAGCTGAAGTATCGAATATGAGTAACCCCCAAATTGAATCA
CATGCCGCAACTGATAGGACCCATGGAAGTACACTCTTCATGGCGATATACAAGACACACACAAGCACGA
ACACCCAGTTGCGGAGGAAATTCTCCGTAAATGAAAACCCAATCGGCGAACAATTCATACCCATATATGG
TAAAAGTTTTGAACGCGACTTGAGAGCGGAGAGCATTGCGGCTGATAAGGTTTTAGCGCTAAGCGGGCTT
TATAAAACGGGCTGCGGGACCAGTTTTCATATCACTACCGTTTGAGTTCTTGTGCTGTGTGGATACTCCT
CCCGACACAAAGCCGCTCCATCAGCCAGCAGTCGTCTAATCCAGAGACCCCGGATCGGGGTACCAACATG
GACGCACAAACACGACGACGTGAGCGTCGCGCTGAGAAACAAGCTCAATGGAAAGCTGCAAACGGTGGAT
CTCCTCCAAGCTTGATGGCTTACCCATACGATGTTCCAGATTACGCTATGATGACTGAAAAGTTAAATTC
TGGGCACACTAATTTAACAAGCAAGGGGATTATAAATGATCTTCAAATTGCTGGAAACACAAGTGACGAT
ATGGGCTGGAAATCAAAGCTGAAGCTGCCGCCAAAGGACAACCGATTCAAAACAACTGATGTGACCGATA
CGCGAGGCAATGAATTCGAGGAGTTTTGCCTTAAAAGAGAACTGCTTATGGGTATATTCGAGAAGGGATG
GGAGCGCCCTTCGCCAATTCAGGAAGCAGCTATTCCTATAGCATTAAGTGGAAAAGATGTGCTGGCTCGG
GCCAAGAACGGCACAGGCAAGACAGGAGCCTACTGCATCCCAGTTTTAGAACAAATCGACCCAACCAAGG
ACTACATTCAGGCACTTGTGATGGTCCCCACCCGAGAGTTGGCGCTACAAACCTCACAGATATGTATTGA
GCTGGCGAAACATCTTGATATCCGGGTAATGGTCACAACGGGAGGTACCATTCTAAAGGATGACATTCTT
CGTATTTATCAAAAAGTACAATTAATTATTGCCACTCCCGGACGAATATTAGATCTGATGGATAAGAAAG
TTGCCGATATGTCGCATTGCAGAATATTAGTTTTGGATGAGGCCGATAAGCTATTGTCGCTTGATTTTCA
AGGCATGCTGGATCATGTTATACTAAAGTTACCAAAGGATCCACAGATCTTGCTATTTTCCGCAACATTT
CCACTAACAGTCAAGAATTTCATGGAGAAGCATTTACGCGAGCCTTACGAGATCAACCTGATGGAGGAGC
TAACACTGAAGGGTGTCACTCAGTACTATGCATTCGTACAGGAGCGCGCGAAAGTAGCCTGCTTGAATGC
GCTCTTTTCGGCGCTGCAGATCAATCAGTCTATCATATTCTGCAATTCCACGCAAGCTGTCGAGCTATTG
GCCGCAGCGATCACAGAGCTTGGATATTGCTGTTACTATATACACGCTAAGATGGCCCAGGCACACAGAA
ATCGAGTATTCCACGATTTCCGCCAAGGACTCTGTCGCAATCTGGTGTGCTCCGACCTGTTCACCCGTGG
TATCGACGTGCAGGCCGTGAATGTAGTGATCAATTTCGATTTCCCACGAATGGCAGAGACATACTTGCAT
CGAATTGGTCGCTCAGGACGTTTCGATCATTTGGGTATTGCTATTAATCTGATAACCTACGAGGATCGGC
TTGATCTGCATCGGATTGAAAAAGAACTTGGAACCGAAATAAAGCCTATTCCGAAGGTCATAGACCCCGC
CCTTTATGTCGCAAACGTTGGCGCATCCGTTGGCGATACTTGCAACAACAGTGATCTGAATAATTCTGCG
AACGAGGAGGGCAACGTTAGCAAATAAGCGGCCGCTCGAGTCTAGAGGGCCCGCGGTTCGAAGGTAAGCC
TATCCCTAACCCTCTCCTCGGTCTCGATTCTACGCGTACCGGTCATCATCACCATCACCATTGAGTTTAA
ACCCGCTGATCAGCCTCGACTGTGCCTTCTAAGGCCTGAGCTCGCTGATCAGCCTCGATCGAGGATCCAG
ACATGATAAGATACATTGATGAGTTTGGACAAACCACAACTAGAATGCAGTGAAAAAAATGCTTTATTTG
TGAAATTTGTGATGCTATTGCTTTATTTGTAACCATTATAAGCTGCAATAAACAAGTTAACAACAACAAT
TGCATTCATTTTATGTTTCAGGTTCAGGGGGAGGTGTGGGAGGTTTTTTAAAGCAAGTAAAACCTCTACA
AATGTGGTATGGCTGATTATGATCAGTCGACCGATGCCCTTGAGAGCCTTCAACCCAGTCAGCTCCTTCC
GGTGGGCGCGGGGCATGACTATCGTCGCCGCACTTATGACTGTCTTCTTTATCATGCAACTCGTAGGACA
GGTGCCGGCAGCGCTCTGGGTCATTTTCGGCGAGGACCGCTTTCGCTGGAGCGCGACGATGATCGGCCTG
TCGCTTGCGGTATTCGGAATCTTGCACGCCCTCGCTCAAGCCTTCGTCACTGGTCCCGCCACCAAACGTT
TCGGCGAGAAGCAGGCCATTATCGCCGGCATGGCGGCCGACGCGCTGGGCTACGTCTTGCTGGCGTTCGC
GACGCGAGGCTGGATGGCCTTCCCCATTATGATTCTTCTCGCTTCCGGCGGCATCGGGATGCCCGCGTTG
CAGGCCATGCTGTCCAGGCAGGTAGATGACGACCATCAGGGACAGCTTCAAGGATCGCTCGCGGCTCTTA
CCAGCCAGCAAAAGGCCAGGAACCGTAAAAAGGCCGCGTTGCTGGCGTTTTTCCATAGGCTCCGCCCCCC
TGACGAGCATCACAAAAATCGACGCTCAAGTCAGAGGTGGCGAAACCCGACAGGACTATAAAGATACCAG
GCGTTTCCCCCTGGAAGCTCCCTCGTGCGCTCTCCTGTTCCGACCCTGCCGCTTACCGGATACCTGTCCG
CCTTTCTCCCTTCGGGAAGCGTGGCGCTTTCTCAATGCTCACGCTGTAGGTATCTCAGTTCGGTGTAGGT
CGTTCGCTCCAAGCTGGGCTGTGTGCACGAACCCCCCGTTCAGCCCGACCGCTGCGCCTTATCCGGTAAC
TATCGTCTTGAGTCCAACCCGGTAAGACACGACTTATCGCCACTGGCAGCAGCCACTGGTAACAGGATTA
GCAGAGCGAGGTATGTAGGCGGTGCTACAGAGTTCTTGAAGTGGTGGCCTAACTACGGCTACACTAGAAG
GACAGTATTTGGTATCTGCGCTCTGCTGAAGCCAGTTACCTTCGGAAAAAGAGTTGGTAGCTCTTGATCC
GGCAAACAAACCACCGCTGGTAGCGGTGGTTTTTTTGTTTGCAAGCAGCAGATTACGCGCAGAAAAAAAG
GATCTCAAGAAGATCCTTTGATCTTTTCTACGGGGTCTGACGCTCAGTGGAACGAAAACTCACGTTAAGG
GATTTTGGTCATGAGATTATCAAAAAGGATCTTCACCTAGATCCTTTTAAATTAAAAATGAAGTTTTAAA
TCAATCTAAAGTATATATGAGTAAACTTGGTCTGACAGTTACCAATGCTTAATCAGTGAGGCACCTATCT
CAGCGATCTGTCTATTTCGTTCATCCATAGTTGCCTGACTCCCCGTCGTGTAGATAACTACGATACGGGA
GGGCTTACCATCTGGCCCCAGTGCTGCAATGATACCGCGAGACCCACGCTCACCGGCTCCAGATTTATCA
GCAATAAACCAGCCAGCCGGAAGGGCCGAGCGCAGAAGTGGTCCTGCAACTTTATCCGCCTCCATCCAGT
CTATTAATTGTTGCCGGGAAGCTAGAGTAAGTAGTTCGCCAGTTAATAGTTTGCGCAACGTTGTTGCCAT
TGCTGCAGGCATCGTGGTGTCACGCTCGTCGTTTGGTATGGCTTCATTCAGCTCCGGTTCCCAACGATCA
AGGCGAGTTACATGATCCCCCATGTTGTGCAAAAAAGCGGTTAGCTCCTTCGGTCCTCCGATCGTTGTCA
GAAGTAAGTTGGCCGCAGTGTTATCACTCATGGTTATGGCAGCACTGCATAATTCTCTTACTGTCATGCC
ATCCGTAAGATGCTTTTCTGTGACTGGTGAGTACTCAACCAAGTCATTCTGAGAATAGTGTATGCGGCGA
CCGAGTTGCTCTTGCCCGGCGTCAACACGGGATAATACCGCGCCACATAGCAGAACTTTAAAAGTGCTCA
TCATTGGAAAACGTTCTTCGGGGCGAAAACTCTCAAGGATCTTACCGCTGTTGAGATCCAGTTCGATGTA
ACCCACTCGTGCACCCAACTGATCTTCAGCATCTTTTACTTTCACCAGCGTTTCTGGGTGAGCAAAAACA
GGAAGGCAAAATGCCGCAAAAAAGGGAATAAGGGCGACACGGAAATGTTGAATACTCATACTCTTCCTTT
TTCAATATTATTGAAGCATTTATCAGGGTTATTGTCTCATGAGCGGATACATATTTGAATGTATTTAGAA
AAATAAACAAATAGGGGTTCCGCGCACATTTCCCCGAAAAGTGCCACCTGACGTCTAAGAAACCATTATT
ATCATGACATTAACCTATAAAAATAGGCGTATCACGAGGCCCTTTCGT
